Addgene plasmid #19017: p40 D293K
Depositing lab: Michael Yaffe. Depositing organization: Massachusetts Institute of Technology. Publication: Phosphatidylinositol 3-phosphate-dependent and -independent functions of p40phox in activation of the neutrophil NADPH oxidase. Bissonnette SA, Glazier CM, Stewart MQ, Brown GE, Ellson CD, Yaffe MB. J Biol Chem. 2008 Jan 25. 283(4):2108-19. 10.1074/jbc.M706639200 PubMed 18029359.
Backbone
  Vector backbone: pET28a
  Backbone manufacturer: EMD Biosciences
  Backbone size w/o insert (bp): 5369
  Vector type: Bacterial Expression
Growth in bacteria
  Bacterial resistance: Kanamycin, 50 μg/mL
  Growth temperature: 37°C
  Growth strain: DH5alpha
  Copy number: High Copy
Gene/Insert
  Gene/Insert name: p40phox (alt names: NADPH oxidase subunit; NCF4)
  Species: H. sapiens (human)
  Insert size (bp): 1019
  Mutation: D293K
  GenBank ID: X77094
  Entrez Gene: NCF4 (a.k.a. CGD3, NCF, P40PHOX, SH3PXD4)
  Tag / fusion protein: His (N terminal on backbone)
  Cloning method: Restriction Enzyme; 5′ cloning site XhoI (unknown if destroyed); 3′ cloning site EcoRI (unknown if destroyed)
  Sequencing primers: 5′ T7
Terms and licenses: Academic/Nonprofit Terms; Industry Terms: Not Available to Industry
How to cite: p40 D293K was a gift from Michael Yaffe (Addgene plasmid # 19017 ; http://n2t.net/addgene:19017 ; RRID:Addgene_19017)
