[The description below was written by a language model from this plasmid's Addgene catalogue record.]
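Description:
p40 D293K is a bacterial expression plasmid built on the pET28a backbone (about 5.4 kb without insert) that carries the human p40phox coding sequence, the product of the NCF4 gene and a cytosolic subunit of the phagocyte NADPH oxidase. The roughly 1 kb insert bears a single amino-acid substitution, D293K, and was introduced by restriction cloning using XhoI and EcoRI sites; the record does not say whether these sites survived cloning. The plasmid is selected with kanamycin and is listed as high copy, with a standard cloning strain recorded for propagation.

The insert is fused to the N-terminal His tag supplied by the backbone, which allows the recombinant protein to be purified by immobilised metal affinity chromatography. No feature table accompanies the record, so the regulatory elements are not itemised. However, pET28a vectors generally drive expression from a T7 promoter under lac operator control, which requires a host supplying T7 RNA polymerase, and the listing of T7 as the 5′ sequencing primer is consistent with that arrangement.

The record does not state what the D293K mutation does. The associated study concerns phosphatidylinositol 3-phosphate-dependent and -independent functions of p40phox in activating the neutrophil NADPH oxidase. This suggests that the plasmid is used to produce purified mutant p40phox for biochemical comparison with the wild-type protein, for example in binding or reconstitution experiments that dissect how individual residues contribute to oxidase regulation.
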