>Addgene plasmid #19017 | p40 D293K | addgene partial sequence | sequence record 24846 | T7 5'-TAATACGACTCACTATAGGG-3'
TGNGANATTCCNTCTANAATATTTTGTTTACTTTAAGAAGGAGATATACCATGGGCAGCAGCCATCATCA
TCATCATCACAGCAGCGGCCTGGTGCCGCGCGGCAGCCATATGGCTAGCATGACTGGTGGACAGCAAATG
GGTCGCGGATCCGAATTCATGGCTGTGGCCCAGCAGCTGCGGGCCGAGAGTGACTTTGAACAGCTTCCGG
ATGATGTTGCCATCTCGGCCAACATTGCTGACATCGAGGAGAAGAGAGGCTTCACCAGCCACTTTGTTTT
CGTCATCGAGGTGAAGACAAAAGGAGGATCCAAGTACCTCATCTACCGCCGCTACCGCCAGTTCCATGCT
TTGCAGAGCAAGCTGGAGGAGCGCTTCGGGCCAGACAGCAAGAGCAGTGCCCTGGCCTGTACCCTGCCCA
CACTCCCAGCCAAAGTCTACGTGGGTGTGAAACAGGAGATCGCCGAGATGCGGATACCTGCCCTCAACGC
CTACATGAAGAGCCTGCTCAGCCTGCCGGTCTGGGTGCTGATGGATGAGGACGTCCGGATCTTCTTTTAC
CAGTCGCCCTATGACTCAGAGCAGGTGCCCCAGGCACTCCGCCGGCTCCGCCCGCGCACCCGGAAAGTCA
AGAGCGTGTCCCCACAGGGCAACAGCGTTGACCGCATGGCAGCTCCGAGAGCAGAGGCTCTATTTGACTT
CACTGGAAACAGCAAACTGGANTATAATTNAAAGGGGGAGATGTNTNTCCNCTTGGNCGANCACAAGATG
CTGGAAGGCACTGTCCGGGAGCACGGCNCTTCCTCTCTCTTCTGAGATCTCAAGATTCC
