>Addgene plasmid #19017 | p40 D293K | addgene partial sequence | sequence record 24847 | 19017 with T7-term
GCNNNCTCTTTGGGCTTGTAGCAGCCGGATCTCAGTGGTGGTGGTGGTGGTGCTCGAGTCATGGCATCGT
GTTGTAGACCCTGTAGTTGTCCTTCTGCGTGATGTGCAGCTTCCAGGGGAAGAGGCGCTTCTGGGAGGGG
AGGCCACGAGCCTGCCGCACCATGAGCGCTACGTCCTCATCCGACAGCAGCCGAACCAGCTTCCCCTCAG
CGTCCCGGTAATTCAGAGCTATGTCCTCTCTCTGGAACTCCCGCCTTGTGAGCTCCAGCAGGTCTTTCAA
TAGGGGAGTGCTGCTGAGATCTTCCTCCACCGCGATGTCCTTGATGGTGCTGATGGTGTCTTCGTAGTAG
TAGCAACGCAGCCAGTTGGTGGGGTCGTCCTCCTCAGGGAAGTCTTTGAGGATCTTCACGAAGGAGAGAG
GGAAGATGCCCGTGGCTCCCCGGACAGTGCCCTCCAGCCAGTCTTTGTTGATCCGACTGAGGAGGAAGAT
CACATCTCCAGCTTTGAAATTCAGCTCCAGTTTGCTGTTTCCAGTGAAGTCAAATAGAGCCTCTGCTCTC
GGAGCTGCCATGCGGTCAACGCTGTTGCCCTGTGGGGACACGCTCTTGACTTTCCGGGTGCGCGGGCGGA
GCCGGCGGAGTGCTGGCGNCCACCTGCTCTGANCNATAGGNAAACNGGTAAAAGAAGATNCGGACGTCCT
CATCCATCAGCACCNAAACCGGCAGGCTGAGCAGGCTCTTCATGTANGCGTNNAGGNCAGGTATCCGCAT
CTCGGCGATCTCCTGTTTCACACCCACGTAGACTTTGGCTGGGANTTNGGCAGG
